>Addgene plasmid #183891 | pX459-HypaCas9-AAVS1_sgRNA | addgene full sequence | sequence record 362414 | Addgene NGS Result
GAGGGCCTATTTCCCATGATTCCTTCATATTTGCATATACGATACAAGGCTGTTAGAGAGATAATTGGAA
TTAATTTGACTGTAAACACAAAGATATTAGTACAAAATACGTGACGTAGAAAGTAATAATTTCTTGGGTA
GTTTGCAGTTTTAAAATTATGTTTTAAAATGGACTATCATATGCTTACCGTAACTTGAAAGTATTTCGAT
TTCTTGGCTTTATATATCTTGTGGAAAGGACGAAACACCGGGGGCCACTAGGGACAGGATGTTTTAGAGC
TAGAAATAGCAAGTTAAAATAAGGCTAGTCCGTTATCAACTTGAAAAAGTGGCACCGAGTCGGTGCTTTT
TTGTTTTAGAGCTAGAAATAGCAAGTTAAAATAAGGCTAGTCCGTTTTTAGCGCGTGCGCCAATTCTGCA
GACAAATGGCTCTAGAGGTACCCGTTACATAACTTACGGTAAATGGCCCGCCTGGCTGACCGCCCAACGA
CCCCCGCCCATTGACGTCAATAGTAACGCCAATAGGGACTTTCCATTGACGTCAATGGGTGGAGTATTTA
CGGTAAACTGCCCACTTGGCAGTACATCAAGTGTATCATATGCCAAGTACGCCCCCTATTGACGTCAATG
ACGGTAAATGGCCCGCCTGGCATTGTGCCCAGTACATGACCTTATGGGACTTTCCTACTTGGCAGTACAT
CTACGTATTAGTCATCGCTATTACCATGGTCGAGGTGAGCCCCACGTTCTGCTTCACTCTCCCCATCTCC
CCCCCCTCCCCACCCCCAATTTTGTATTTATTTATTTTTTAATTATTTTGTGCAGCGATGGGGGCGGGGG
GGGGGGGGGGCGCGCGCCRGGSGGGGSGGGGSGGGGSGRGGGGSGGGGSGGGGCGAGGCGGAGAGGTGCG
GCGGCAGCCAATCAGAGCGGCGCGCTCCGAAAGTTTCCTTTTATGGCGAGGCGGCGGCGGCGGCGGCCCT
ATAAAAAGCGAAGCGCGCGGCGGGCGGGAGTCGCTGCGCGCTGCCTTCGCCCCGTGCCCCGCTCCGCCGC
CGCCTCGCGCCGCCCGCCCCGGCTCTGACTGACCGCGTTACTCCCACAGGTGAGCGGGCGGGACGGCCCT
TCTCCTCCGGGCTGTAATTAGCTGAGCAAGAGGTAAGGGTTTAAGGGATGGTTGGTTGGTGGGGTATTAA
TGTTTAATTACCTGGAGCACCTGCCTGAAATCACTTTTTTTCAGGTTGGACCGGTGCCACCATGGACTAT
AAGGACCACGACGGAGACTACAAGGATCATGATATTGATTACAAAGACGATGACGATAAGATGGCCCCAA
AGAAGAAGCGGAAGGTCGGTATCCACGGAGTCCCAGCAGCCGACAAGAAGTACAGCATCGGCCTGGACAT
CGGCACCAACTCTGTGGGCTGGGCCGTGATCACCGACGAGTACAAGGTGCCCAGCAAGAAATTCAAGGTG
CTGGGCAACACCGACCGGCACAGCATCAAGAAGAACCTGATCGGAGCCCTGCTGTTCGACAGCGGCGAAA
CAGCCGAGGCCACCCGGCTGAAGAGAACCGCCAGAAGAAGATACACCAGACGGAAGAACCGGATCTGCTA
TCTGCAAGAGATCTTCAGCAACGAGATGGCCAAGGTGGACGACAGCTTCTTCCACAGACTGGAAGAGTCC
TTCCTGGTGGAAGAGGATAAGAAGCACGAGCGGCACCCCATCTTCGGCAACATCGTGGACGAGGTGGCCT
ACCACGAGAAGTACCCCACCATCTACCACCTGAGAAAGAAACTGGTGGACAGCACCGACAAGGCCGACCT
GCGGCTGATCTATCTGGCCCTGGCCCACATGATCAAGTTCCGGGGCCACTTCCTGATCGAGGGCGACCTG
AACCCCGACAACAGCGACGTGGACAAGCTGTTCATCCAGCTGGTGCAGACCTACAACCAGCTGTTCGAGG
AAAACCCCATCAACGCCAGCGGCGTGGACGCCAAGGCCATCCTGTCTGCCAGACTGAGCAAGAGCAGACG
GCTGGAAAATCTGATCGCCCAGCTGCCCGGCGAGAAGAAGAATGGCCTGTTCGGAAACCTGATTGCCCTG
AGCCTGGGCCTGACCCCCAACTTCAAGAGCAACTTCGACCTGGCCGAGGATGCCAAACTGCAGCTGAGCA
AGGACACCTACGACGACGACCTGGACAACCTGCTGGCCCAGATCGGCGACCAGTACGCCGACCTGTTTCT
GGCCGCCAAGAACCTGTCCGACGCCATCCTGCTGAGCGACATCCTGAGAGTGAACACCGAGATCACCAAG
GCCCCCCTGAGCGCCTCTATGATCAAGAGATACGACGAGCACCACCAGGACCTGACCCTGCTGAAAGCTC
TCGTGCGGCAGCAGCTGCCTGAGAAGTACAAAGAGATTTTCTTCGACCAGAGCAAGAACGGCTACGCCGG
CTACATTGACGGCGGAGCCAGCCAGGAAGAGTTCTACAAGTTCATCAAGCCCATCCTGGAAAAGATGGAC
GGCACCGAGGAACTGCTCGTGAAGCTGAACAGAGAGGACCTGCTGCGGAAGCAGCGGACCTTCGACAACG
GCAGCATCCCCCACCAGATCCACCTGGGAGAGCTGCACGCCATTCTGCGGCGGCAGGAAGATTTTTACCC
ATTCCTGAAGGACAACCGGGAAAAGATCGAGAAGATCCTGACCTTCCGCATCCCCTACTACGTGGGCCCT
CTGGCCAGGGGAAACAGCAGATTCGCCTGGATGACCAGAAAGAGCGAGGAAACCATCACCCCCTGGAACT
TCGAGGAAGTGGTGGACAAGGGCGCTTCCGCCCAGAGCTTCATCGAGCGGATGACCAACTTCGATAAGAA
CCTGCCCAACGAGAAGGTGCTGCCCAAGCACAGCCTGCTGTACGAGTACTTCACCGTGTATAACGAGCTG
ACCAAAGTGAAATACGTGACCGAGGGAATGAGAAAGCCCGCCTTCCTGAGCGGCGAGCAGAAAAAGGCCA
TCGTGGACCTGCTGTTCAAGACCAACCGGAAAGTGACCGTGAAGCAGCTGAAAGAGGACTACTTCAAGAA
AATCGAGTGCTTCGACTCCGTGGAAATCTCCGGCGTGGAAGATCGGTTCAACGCCTCCCTGGGCACATAC
CACGATCTGCTGAAAATTATCAAGGACAAGGACTTCCTGGACAATGAGGAAAACGAGGACATTCTGGAAG
ATATCGTGCTGACCCTGACACTGTTTGAGGACAGAGAGATGATCGAGGAACGGCTGAAAACCTATGCCCA
CCTGTTCGACGACAAAGTGATGAAGCAGCTGAAGCGGCGGAGATACACCGGCTGGGGCAGGCTGAGCCGG
AAGCTGATCAACGGCATCCGGGACAAGCAGTCCGGCAAGACAATCCTGGATTTCCTGAAGTCCGACGGCT
TCGCCAACAGAGCCTTCGCGGCGCTGATCGCCGACGACAGCCTGACCTTTAAAGAGGACATCCAGAAAGC
CCAGGTGTCCGGCCAGGGCGATAGCCTGCACGAGCACATTGCCAATCTGGCCGGCAGCCCCGCCATTAAG
AAGGGCATCCTGCAGACAGTGAAGGTGGTGGACGAGCTCGTGAAAGTGATGGGCCGGCACAAGCCCGAGA
ACATCGTGATCGAAATGGCCAGAGAGAACCAGACCACCCAGAAGGGACAGAAGAACAGCCGCGAGAGAAT
GAAGCGGATCGAAGAGGGCATCAAAGAGCTGGGCAGCCAGATCCTGAAAGAACACCCCGTGGAAAACACC
CAGCTGCAGAACGAGAAGCTGTACCTGTACTACCTGCAGAATGGGCGGGATATGTACGTGGACCAGGAAC
TGGACATCAACCGGCTGTCCGACTACGATGTGGACCATATCGTGCCTCAGAGCTTTCTGAAGGACGACTC
CATCGACAACAAGGTGCTGACCAGAAGCGACAAGAACCGGGGCAAGAGCGACAACGTGCCCTCCGAAGAG
GTCGTGAAGAAGATGAAGAACTACTGGCGGCAGCTGCTGAACGCCAAGCTGATTACCCAGAGAAAGTTCG
ACAATCTGACCAAGGCCGAGAGAGGCGGCCTGAGCGAACTGGATAAGGCCGGCTTCATCAAGAGACAGCT
GGTGGAAACCCGGCAGATCACAAAGCACGTGGCACAGATCCTGGACTCCCGGATGAACACTAAGTACGAC
GAGAATGACAAGCTGATCCGGGAAGTGAAAGTGATCACCCTGAAGTCCAAGCTGGTGTCCGATTTCCGGA
AGGATTTCCAGTTTTACAAAGTGCGCGAGATCAACAACTACCACCACGCCCACGACGCCTACCTGAACGC
CGTCGTGGGAACCGCCCTGATCAAAAAGTACCCTAAGCTGGAAAGCGAGTTCGTGTACGGCGACTACAAG
GTGTACGACGTGCGGAAGATGATCGCCAAGAGCGAGCAGGAAATCGGCAAGGCTACCGCCAAGTACTTCT
TCTACAGCAACATCATGAACTTTTTCAAGACCGAGATTACCCTGGCCAACGGCGAGATCCGGAAGCGGCC
TCTGATCGAGACAAACGGCGAAACCGGGGAGATCGTGTGGGATAAGGGCCGGGATTTTGCCACCGTGCGG
AAAGTGCTGAGCATGCCCCAAGTGAATATCGTGAAAAAGACCGAGGTGCAGACAGGCGGCTTCAGCAAAG
AGTCTATCCTGCCCAAGAGGAACAGCGATAAGCTGATCGCCAGAAAGAAGGACTGGGACCCTAAGAAGTA
CGGCGGCTTCGACAGCCCCACCGTGGCCTATTCTGTGCTGGTGGTGGCCAAAGTGGAAAAGGGCAAGTCC
AAGAAACTGAAGAGTGTGAAAGAGCTGCTGGGGATCACCATCATGGAAAGAAGCAGCTTCGAGAAGAATC
CCATCGACTTTCTGGAAGCCAAGGGCTACAAAGAAGTGAAAAAGGACCTGATCATCAAGCTGCCTAAGTA
CTCCCTGTTCGAGCTGGAAAACGGCCGGAAGAGAATGCTGGCCTCTGCCGGCGAACTGCAGAAGGGAAAC
GAACTGGCCCTGCCCTCCAAATATGTGAACTTCCTGTACCTGGCCAGCCACTATGAGAAGCTGAAGGGCT
CCCCCGAGGATAATGAGCAGAAACAGCTGTTTGTGGAACAGCACAAGCACTACCTGGACGAGATCATCGA
GCAGATCAGCGAGTTCTCCAAGAGAGTGATCCTGGCCGACGCTAATCTGGACAAAGTGCTGTCCGCCTAC
AACAAGCACCGGGATAAGCCCATCAGAGAGCAGGCCGAGAATATCATCCACCTGTTTACCCTGACCAATC
TGGGAGCCCCTGCCGCCTTCAAGTACTTTGACACCACCATCGACCGGAAGAGGTACACCAGCACCAAAGA
GGTGCTGGACGCCACCCTGATCCACCAGAGCATCACCGGCCTGTACGAGACACGGATCGACCTGTCTCAG
CTGGGAGGCGACAAAAGGCCGGCGGCCACGAAAAAGGCCGGCCAGGCAAAAAAGAAAAAGGAATTCGGCA
GTGGAGAGGGCAGAGGAAGTCTGCTAACATGCGGTGACGTCGAGGAGAATCCTGGCCCAATGACCGAGTA
CAAGCCCACGGTGCGCCTCGCCACCCGCGACGACGTCCCCAGGGCCGTACGCACCCTCGCCGCCGCGTTC
GCCGACTACCCCGCCACGCGCCACACCGTCGATCCGGACCGCCACATCGAGCGGGTCACCGAGCTGCAAG
AACTCTTCCTCACGCGCGTCGGGCTCGACATCGGCAAGGTGTGGGTCGCGGACGACGGCGCCGCGGTGGC
GGTCTGGACCACGCCGGAGAGCGTCGAAGCGGGGGCGGTGTTCGCCGAGATCGGCCCGCGCATGGCCGAG
TTGAGCGGTTCCCGGCTGGCCGCGCAGCAACAGATGGAAGGCCTCCTGGCGCCGCACCGGCCCAAGGAGC
CCGCGTGGTTCCTGGCCACCGTCGGAGTCTCGCCCGACCACCAGGGCAAGGGTCTGGGCAGCGCCGTCGT
GCTCCCCGGAGTGGAGGCGGCCGAGCGCGCCGGGGTGCCCGCCTTCCTGGAGACCTCCGCGCCCCGCAAC
CTCCCCTTCTACGAGCGGCTCGGCTTCACCGTCACCGCCGACGTCGAGGTGCCCGAAGGACCGCGCACCT
GGTGCATGACCCGCAAGCCCGGTGCCTGAGAATTCTAACTAGAGCTCGCTGATCAGCCTCGACTGTGCCT
TCTAGTTGCCAGCCATCTGTTGTTTGCCCCTCCCCCGTGCCTTCCTTGACCCTGGAAGGTGCCACTCCCA
CTGTCCTTTCCTAATAAAATGAGGAAATTGCATCGCATTGTCTGAGTAGGTGTCATTCTATTCTGGGGGG
TGGGGTGGGGCAGGACAGCAAGGGGGAGGATTGGGAAGAGAATAGCAGGCATGCTGGGGAGCGGCCGCAG
GAACCCCTAGTGATGGAGTTGGCCACTCCCTCTCTGCGCGCTCGCTCGCTCACTGAGGCCGGGCGACCAA
AGGTCGCCCGACGCCCGGGCTTTGCCCGGGCGGCCTCAGTGAGCGAGCGAGCGCGCAGCTGCCTGCAGGG
GCGCCTGATGCGGTATTTTCTCCTTACGCATCTGTGCGGTATTTCACACCGCATA
[95 nt withheld, positions 6636-6730]
T
[46 nt withheld, positions 6732-6777]
C
[141 nt withheld, positions 6779-6919]
CCTTTGACGTTGGAGTCCACGTTCTTT
[37 nt withheld, positions 6947-6983]
ACTCTATCTCGGGCTATTCTTTTGATTTATAAGGGATTTTGCCGATTTCGGTCTATTGGTTAAAAAATGA
GCTGATTTAACAAAAATTTAACGCGAATTTTAACAAAATATTAACGTTTACAATTTTATGGTGCACTCTC
AGTACAATCTGCTCTGATGCCGCATAGTTAAGCCAGCCCCGACACCCGCCAACACCCGCTGACGCGCCCT
GACGGGCTTGTCTGCTCCCGGCATCCGCTTACAGACAAGCTGTGACCGTCTCCGGGAGCTGCATGTGTCA
GAGGTTTTCACCGTCATCACCGAAACGCGCGAGACGAAAGGGCCTCGTGATACGCCTATTTTTATAGGTT
AATGTCATGATAATAATGGTTTCTTAGACGTCAGGTGGCACTTTTCGGGGAAATGTGCGCGGAACCCCTA
TTTGTTTATTTTTCTAAATACATTCAAATATGTATCCGCTCATGAGACAATAACCCTGATAAATGCTTCA
ATAATATTGAAAAAGGAAGAGTATGAGTATTCAACATTTCCGTGTCGCCCTTATTCCCTTTTTTGCGGCA
TTTTGCCTTCCTGTTTTTGCTCACCCAGAAACGCTGGTGAAAGTAAAAGATGCTGAAGATCAGTTGGGTG
CACGAGTGGGTTACATCGAACTGGATCTCAACAGCGGTAAGATCCTTGAGAGTTTTCGCCCCGAAGAACG
TTTTCCAATGATGAGCACTTTTAAAGTTCTGCTATGTGGCGCGGTATTATCCCGTATTGACGCCGGGCAA
GAGCAACTCGGTCGCCGCATACACTATTCTCAGAATGACTTGGTTGAGTACTCACCAGTCACAGAAAAGC
ATCTTACGGATGGCATGACAGTAAGAGAATTATGCAGTGCTGCCATAACCATGAGTGATAACACTGCGGC
CAACTTACTTCTGACAACGATCGGAGGACCGAAGGAGCTAACCGCTTTTTTGCACAACATGGGGGATCAT
GTAACTCGCCTTGATCGTTGGGAACCGGAGCTGAATGAAGCCATACCAAACGACGAGCGTGACACCACGA
TGCCTGTAGCAATGGCAACAACGTTGCGCAAACTATTAACTGGCGAACTACTTACTCTAGCTTCCCGGCA
ACAATTAATAGACTGGATGGAGGCGGATAAAGTTGCAGGACCACTTCTGCGCTCGGCCCTTCCGGCTGGC
TGGTTTATTGCTGATAAATCTGGAGCCGGTGAGCGTGGAAGCCGCGGTATCATTGCAGCACTGGGGCCAG
ATGGTAAGCCCTCCCGTATCGTAGTTATCTACACGACGGGGAGTCAGGCAACTATGGATGAACGAAATAG
ACAGATCGCTGAGATAGGTGCCTCACTGATTAAGCATTGGTAACTGTCAGACCAAGTTTACTCATATATA
CTTTAGATTGATTTAAAACTTCATTTTTAATTTAAAAGGATCTAGGTGAAGATCCTTTTTGATAATCTCA
TGACCAAAATCCCTTAACGTGAGTTTTCGTTCCACTGAGCGTCAGACCCCGTAGAAAAGATCAAAGGATC
TTCTTGAGATCCTTTTTTTCTGCGCGTAATCTGCTGCTTGCAAACAAAAAAACCACCGCTACCAGCGGTG
GTTTGTTTGCCGGATCAAGAGCTACCAACTCTTTTTCCGAAGGTAACTGGCTTCAGCAGAGCGCAGATAC
CAAATACTGTTCTTCTAGTGTAGCCGTAGTTAGGCCACCACTTCAAGAACTCTGTAGCACCGCCTACATA
CCTCGCTCTGCTAATCCTGTTACCAGTGGCTGCTGCCAGTGGCGATAAGTCGTGTCTTACCGGGTTGGAC
TCAAGACGATAGTTACCGGATAAGGCGCAGCGGTCGGGCTGAACGGGGGGTTCGTGCACACAGCCCAGCT
TGGAGCGAACGACCTACACCGAACTGAGATACCTACAGCGTGAGCTATGAGAAAGCGCCACGCTTCCCGA
AGGGAGAAAGGCGGACAGGTATCCGGTAAGCGGCAGGGTCGGAACAGGAGAGCGCACGAGGGAGCTTCCA
GGGGGAAACGCCTGGTATCTTTATAGTCCTGTCGGGTTTCGCCACCTCTGACTTGAGCGTCGATTTTTGT
GATGCTCGTCAGGGGGGCGGAGCCTATGGAAAAACGCCAGCAACGCGGCCTTTTTACGGTTCCTGGCCTT
TTGCTGGCCTTTTGCTCACATGT
Features (pLannotate 1.2.2; 19 found; start..end, strand, type, name):
      1..241     +  promoter       U6 promoter: RNA polymerase III promoter for human U6 snRNA
    271..346     +  misc_RNA       gRNA scaffold: guide RNA scaffold for the Streptococcus pyogenes CRISPR/Cas9 system
    353..396     +  misc_RNA       gRNA scaffold (fragment): guide RNA scaffold for the Streptococcus pyogenes CRISPR/Cas9 system
    443..728     +  enhancer       CMV enhancer: human cytomegalovirus immediate early enhancer; contains an 18-bp deletion relative to the standard CMV enhancer
    730..1006    +  promoter       chicken β-actin promoter: No description available
   1007..1234    +  intron         hybrid intron: hybrid between chicken β-actin (CBA) and minute virus of mice (MMV) introns (Gray et al., 2011)
   1372..2973    +  CDS            Cas9(N): N-terminal portion of Streptococcus pyogenes Cas9 (Zetsche et al., 2015)
   2974..5472    +  CDS            Cas9(C): C-terminal portion of Streptococcus pyogenes Cas9 (Zetsche et al., 2015)
   5473..5520    +  CDS            nucleoplasmin NLS: bipartite nuclear localization signal from nucleoplasmin
   5590..6189    +  CDS            PuroR (fragment): puromycin N-acetyltransferase; pac from Streptomyces; confers resistance to puromycin
   6223..6334    +  polyA_signal   bGH poly(A) signal: bovine growth hormone polyadenylation signal
   6439..6579    +  repeat_region  AAV2 ITR: inverted terminal repeat of adeno-associated virus serotype 2 inverted
   6584..6635    -  misc_feature   bom (fragment): basis of mobility region from pBR322
   6654..7109    +  rep_origin     f1 ori (sequence partly withheld): f1 bacteriophage origin of replication; arrow indicates direction of (+) strand synthesis
   7110..7159    -  misc_feature   bom (fragment): basis of mobility region from pBR322
   7261..7296    -  CDS            rop (fragment): Rop protein, which maintains plasmids at low copy number; rop
   7391..7495    +  promoter       AmpR promoter: bla
   7496..8356    +  CDS            AmpR: β-lactamase; bla; confers resistance to ampicillin, carbenicillin, and related antibiotics
   8527..9115    +  rep_origin     ori: high-copy-number ColE1/pMB1/pBR322/pUC origin of replication
