[The description below was written by a language model from this plasmid's Addgene catalogue record and pLannotate feature annotations shown in this document.]
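Description:
pX459-HypaCas9-AAVS1_sgRNA is an all-in-one mammalian CRISPR expression plasmid of about 9.2 kb, built on the pX459V2.0-HypaCas9 backbone and carrying a guide RNA directed at the human AAVS1 locus. It is maintained in E. coli as a high-copy plasmid through a ColE1/pUC-type origin with ampicillin resistance (AmpR, β-lactamase). An f1 phage origin is also present. Puromycin is the selectable marker in mammalian cells.

Two expression units make up the payload. In the first, a human U6 RNA polymerase III promoter drives the AAVS1-targeting spacer fused to the Streptococcus pyogenes Cas9 guide RNA scaffold. The spacer was inserted between BbsI sites that were destroyed during cloning. In the second, a hybrid promoter consisting of the CMV enhancer, the chicken β-actin promoter and a hybrid intron drives an S. pyogenes Cas9 coding sequence. The backbone name identifies this as the HypaCas9 variant, an engineered high-fidelity form of the nuclease, although the feature table annotates it only as Cas9 and does not list the specific substitutions. The Cas9 reading frame ends with a nucleoplasmin nuclear localization signal and is followed by a puromycin N-acetyltransferase sequence and a bGH polyadenylation signal. The element linking Cas9 to PuroR is not annotated. A single AAV2 ITR lies downstream of the cassette; with only one annotated, it appears to be a backbone remnant rather than a functional packaging arrangement.

The plasmid is intended for transient transfection of human cells to cut the AAVS1 site, with puromycin enrichment of transfected cells. The associated publication characterizes endogenous cytokinesis proteins, but the record does not state the plasmid's specific role in that work.
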