Addgene plasmid #183891: pX459-HypaCas9-AAVS1_sgRNA
Purpose: pX459V2.0-HypaCas9 plasmid with sgRNA targeting the AAVS1 in human cells.
Depositing lab: Alisa Piekny. Depositing organization: Concordia University. Publication: Cytokinetic diversity in mammalian cells is revealed by the characterization of endogenous anillin, Ect2 and RhoA. Husser MC, Ozugergin I, Resta T, Martin VJJ, Piekny AJ. Open Biol. 2022 Nov;12(11):220247. doi: 10.1098/rsob.220247. Epub 2022 Nov 23. PubMed 36416720.
Backbone
  Vector backbone: pX459V2.0-HypaCas9
  Total vector size (bp): 9178
  Vector type: Mammalian Expression, CRISPR
  Selectable markers: Puromycin
Growth in bacteria
  Bacterial resistance: Ampicillin, 100 μg/mL
  Growth temperature: 37°C
  Growth strain: NEB Stable
  Copy number: High Copy
Gene/Insert
  Gene/Insert name: AAVS1 sgRNA spacer (alt name: AAVS1)
  gRNA/shRNA sequence: GGGGCCACTAGGGACAGGAT
  Species: H. sapiens (human)
  Entrez Gene: AAVS1 (a.k.a. AAV)
  Promoter: U6
  Cloning method: Restriction Enzyme; 5′ cloning site BbsI (destroyed during cloning); 3′ cloning site BbsI (destroyed during cloning)
  Sequencing primers: 5′ gagggcctatttcccatgattcc; 3′ ggccatttaccgtaagttatgtaacg
Terms and licenses: Academic/Nonprofit Terms; Industry Terms: Not Available to Industry
How to cite: pX459-HypaCas9-AAVS1_sgRNA was a gift from Alisa Piekny (Addgene plasmid # 183891 ; http://n2t.net/addgene:183891 ; RRID:Addgene_183891)
